Addgene plasmid #182152: pU6-Sp-gRNA-IDS_DF_D1b_attB_rev
Purpose: To insert attB-rev attachment site at IDS in human cells via twinPE
Depositing lab: David Liu. Depositing organization: Broad Institute. Publication: Programmable deletion, replacement, integration and inversion of large DNA sequences with twin prime editing. Anzalone AV, Gao XD, Podracky CJ, Nelson AT, Koblan LW, Raguram A, Levy JM, Mercer JAM, Liu DR. Nat Biotechnol. 2022 May;40(5):731-740. doi: 10.1038/s41587-021-01133-w. Epub 2021 Dec 9. PubMed 34887556.
Backbone
  Vector backbone: pU6
  Total vector size (bp): 2328
  Vector type: Mammalian Expression
Growth in bacteria
  Bacterial resistance: Ampicillin, 100 μg/mL
  Growth temperature: 37°C
  Growth strain: DH5alpha
  Copy number: High Copy
Gene/Insert
  Gene/Insert name: IDS-D1b-attB-rev pegRNA
  Species: Synthetic
  Insert size (bp): 145
  Promoter: hU6
  Cloning method: Restriction Enzyme; 5′ cloning site BsaI (destroyed during cloning); 3′ cloning site BsaI (destroyed during cloning)
  Sequencing primers: 5′ gactatcatatgcttaccgt; 3′ TCCTGTTACCAGTGGCTGCT
Terms and licenses: Academic/Nonprofit Terms; Industry Terms: Not Available to Industry
Depositor comments: The parent vector used for cloning pegRNA constructs via Golden Gate has been deposited to Addgene previously. The name of the parent vector is pU6-pegRNA-GG-acceptor and the Addgene number is 132777.
How to cite: pU6-Sp-gRNA-IDS_DF_D1b_attB_rev was a gift from David Liu (Addgene plasmid # 182152 ; http://n2t.net/addgene:182152 ; RRID:Addgene_182152)
