[The description below was written by a language model from this plasmid's Addgene catalogue record and pLannotate feature annotations shown in this document.]
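Description:
pU6-Sp-gRNA-IDS_DF_D1b_attB_rev is a compact (about 2.3 kb) mammalian expression plasmid on the pU6 backbone that transcribes a single prime editing guide RNA (pegRNA) in human cells. It is maintained in E. coli through a high-copy ColE1/pUC-type origin and selected with ampicillin via a β-lactamase gene driven by its native bla promoter. There is no mammalian selection marker or reporter in the annotated features, which fits its role as a transiently transfected guide-expression vector.

The payload is a 145 bp synthetic insert, the IDS-D1b-attB-rev pegRNA, placed behind the human U6 RNA polymerase III promoter. The feature table shows a gap between the promoter and the Streptococcus pyogenes Cas9 gRNA scaffold where the spacer would sit, and the sequence following the scaffold would carry the pegRNA 3′ extension, although neither of these is separately annotated. The insert was assembled by Golden Gate cloning into a pegRNA acceptor vector through BsaI sites that were destroyed in the process.

According to the record, the construct is used to insert a reverse-orientation attB recombinase attachment site at the human IDS locus by twin prime editing (twinPE). In that approach, two pegRNAs targeting opposite strands template complementary DNA flaps that together write the new sequence. This plasmid would therefore be used with a partner pegRNA and a prime editor supplied from other constructs, neither of which is encoded here. The installed attB site can then serve as a landing point for recombinase-mediated integration or inversion. The short "attB1 (fragment)" annotated upstream of the U6 promoter is a partial Gateway-type match in the backbone, distinct from the attB sequence encoded by the pegRNA.
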