Features (pLannotate 1.2.2; 6 found; start..end, strand, type, name):
     13..30      +  protein_bind   attB1 (fragment): mutant version of attB; recombination site for the Gateway® BP reaction BP Clonase™
     82..322     +  promoter       U6 promoter: RNA polymerase III promoter for human U6 snRNA
    352..427     +  misc_RNA       gRNA scaffold: guide RNA scaffold for the Streptococcus pyogenes CRISPR/Cas9 system
    579..1167    -  rep_origin     ori: high-copy-number ColE1/pMB1/pBR322/pUC origin of replication
   1338..2198    -  CDS            AmpR: β-lactamase; bla; confers resistance to ampicillin, carbenicillin, and related antibiotics
   2199..2303    -  promoter       AmpR promoter: bla
>Addgene plasmid #182152 | pU6-Sp-gRNA-IDS_DF_D1b_attB_rev | addgene full sequence | sequence record 355667 | Addgene NGS Result
GACGTCGCTAGCTGTACAAAAAAGCAGGCTTTAAAGGAACCAATTCAGTCGACTGGATCCGGTACCAAGG
TCGGGCAGGAAGAGGGCCTATTTCCCATGATTCCTTCATATTTGCATATACGATACAAGGCTGTTAGAGA
GATAATTAGAATTAATTTGACTGTAAACACAAAGATATTAGTACAAAATACGTGACGTAGAAAGTAATAA
TTTCTTGGGTAGTTTGCAGTTTTAAAATTATGTTTTAAAATGGACTATCATATGCTTACCGTAACTTGAA
AGTATTTCGATTTCTTGGCTTTATATATCTTGTGGAAAGGACGAAACACCGCTGTGGAACTGCAACACAC
TGTTTTAGAGCTAGAAATAGCAAGTTAAAATAAGGCTAGTCCGTTATCAACTTGAAAAAGTGGCACCGAG
TCGGTGCGGCTTGTCGACGACGGCGGTCTCCGTCGTCAGGATCATGTGTTGCAGTTTTTTTTAAGCTTGG
GCCGCTCGAGGTACCTCTCTACATATGACATGTGAGCAAAAGGCCAGCAAAAGGCCAGGAACCGTAAAAA
GGCCGCGTTGCTGGCGTTTTTCCATAGGCTCCGCCCCCCTGACGAGCATCACAAAAATCGACGCTCAAGT
CAGAGGTGGCGAAACCCGACAGGACTATAAAGATACCAGGCGTTTCCCCCTGGAAGCTCCCTCGTGCGCT
CTCCTGTTCCGACCCTGCCGCTTACCGGATACCTGTCCGCCTTTCTCCCTTCGGGAAGCGTGGCGCTTTC
TCATAGCTCACGCTGTAGGTATCTCAGTTCGGTGTAGGTCGTTCGCTCCAAGCTGGGCTGTGTGCACGAA
CCCCCCGTTCAGCCCGACCGCTGCGCCTTATCCGGTAACTATCGTCTTGAGTCCAACCCGGTAAGACACG
ACTTATCGCCACTGGCAGCAGCCACTGGTAACAGGATTAGCAGAGCGAGGTATGTAGGCGGTGCTACAGA
GTTCTTGAAGTGGTGGCCTAACTACGGCTACACTAGAAGAACAGTATTTGGTATCTGCGCTCTGCTGAAG
CCAGTTACCTTCGGAAAAAGAGTTGGTAGCTCTTGATCCGGCAAACAAACCACCGCTGGTAGCGGTGGTT
TTTTTGTTTGCAAGCAGCAGATTACGCGCAGAAAAAAAGGATCTCAAGAAGATCCTTTGATCTTTTCTAC
GGGGTCTGACGCTCAGTGGAACGAAAACTCACGTTAAGGGATTTTGGTCATGAGATTATCAAAAAGGATC
TTCACCTAGATCCTTTTAAATTAAAAATGAAGTTTTAAATCAATCTAAAGTATATATGAGTAAACTTGGT
CTGACAGTTACCAATGCTTAATCAGTGAGGCACCTATCTCAGCGATCTGTCTATTTCGTTCATCCATAGT
TGCCTGACTCCCCGTCGTGTAGATAACTACGATACGGGAGGGCTTACCATCTGGCCCCAGTGCTGCAATG
ATACCGCGAGACCCACGCTCACCGGCTCCAGATTTATCAGCAATAAACCAGCCAGCCGGAAGGGCCGAGC
GCAGAAGTGGTCCTGCAACTTTATCCGCCTCCATCCAGTCTATTAATTGTTGCCGGGAAGCTAGAGTAAG
TAGTTCGCCAGTTAATAGTTTGCGCAACGTTGTTGCCATTGCTACAGGCATCGTGGTGTCACGCTCGTCG
TTTGGTATGGCTTCATTCAGCTCCGGTTCCCAACGATCAAGGCGAGTTACATGATCCCCCATGTTGTGCA
AAAAAGCGGTTAGCTCCTTCGGTCCTCCGATCGTTGTCAGAAGTAAGTTGGCCGCAGTGTTATCACTCAT
GGTTATGGCAGCACTGCATAATTCTCTTACTGTCATGCCATCCGTAAGATGCTTTTCTGTGACTGGTGAG
TACTCAACCAAGTCATTCTGAGAATAGTGTATGCGGCGACCGAGTTGCTCTTGCCCGGCGTCAATACGGG
ATAATACCGCGCCACATAGCAGAACTTTAAAAGTGCTCATCATTGGAAAACGTTCTTCGGGGCGAAAACT
CTCAAGGATCTTACCGCTGTTGAGATCCAGTTCGATGTAACCCACTCGTGCACCCAACTGATCTTCAGCA
TCTTTTACTTTCACCAGCGTTTCTGGGTGAGCAAAAACAGGAAGGCAAAATGCCGCAAAAAAGGGAATAA
GGGCGACACGGAAATGTTGAATACTCATACTCTTCCTTTTTCAATATTATTGAAGCATTTATCAGGGTTA
TTGTCTCATGAGCGGATACATATTTGAATGTATTTAGAAAAATAAACAAATAGGGGTTCCGCGCACATTT
CCCCGAAAAGTGCCACCT
